>Addgene plasmid #36763 | TAL2343 | depositor partial sequence | sequence record 45956 | TAL2343 sequence 1436 bps
GAACCTGACCCCAGACCAGGTAGTCGCAATCGCGAACAATAATGGGGGAAAGCAAGCCCTGGAAACCGTG
CAAAGGTTGTTGCCGGTCCTTTGTCAAGACCACGGCCTTACACCGGAGCAAGTCGTGGCCATTGCATCCC
ACGACGGTGGCAAACAGGCTCTTGAGACGGTTCAGAGACTTCTCCCAGTTCTCTGTCAAGCCCACGGGCT
GACTCCCGATCAAGTTGTAGCGATTGCGTCGAACATTGGAGGGAAACAAGCATTGGAGACTGTCCAACGG
CTCCTTCCCGTGTTGTGTCAAGCCCACGGTTTGACGCCTGCACAAGTGGTCGCCATCGCCAACAACAACG
GCGGTAAGCAGGCGCTGGAAACAGTACAGCGCCTGCTGCCTGTACTGTGCCAGGATCATGGACTGACCCC
AGACCAGGTAGTCGCAATCGCGTCACATGACGGGGGAAAGCAAGCCCTGGAAACCGTGCAAAGGTTGTTG
CCGGTCCTTTGTCAAGACCACGGCCTTACACCGGAGCAAGTCGTGGCCATTGCAAATAATAACGGTGGCA
AACAGGCTCTTGAGACGGTTCAGAGACTTCTCCCAGTTCTCTGTCAAGCCCACGGGCTGACTCCCGATCA
AGTTGTAGCGATTGCGTCGCATGACGGAGGGAAACAAGCATTGGAGACTGTCCAACGGCTCCTTCCCGTG
TTGTGTCAAGCCCACGGTTTGACGCCTGCACAAGTGGTCGCCATCGCCAACAACAACGGCGGTAAGCAGG
CGCTGGAAACAGTACAGCGCCTGCTGCCTGTACTGTGCCAGGATCATGGACTGACCCCAGACCAGGTAGT
CGCAATCGCGAACAATAATGGGGGAAAGCAAGCCCTGGAAACCGTGCAAAGGTTGTTGCCGGTCCTTTGT
CAAGACCACGGCCTTACACCGGAGCAAGTCGTGGCCATTGCAAGCAACATCGGTGGCAAACAGGCTCTTG
AGACGGTTCAGAGACTTCTCCCAGTTCTCTGTCAAGCCCACGGGCTGACTCCCGATCAAGTTGTAGCGAT
TGCGTCGCATGACGGAGGGAAACAAGCATTGGAGACTGTCCAACGGCTCCTTCCCGTGTTGTGTCAAGCC
CACGGTTTGACGCCTGCACAAGTGGTCGCCATCGCCTCGAATGGCGGCGGTAAGCAGGCGCTGGAAACAG
TACAGCGCCTGCTGCCTGTACTGTGCCAGGATCATGGACTGACCCCAGACCAGGTAGTCGCAATCGCGTC
ACATGACGGGGGAAAGCAAGCCCTGGAAACCGTGCAAAGGTTGTTGCCGGTCCTTTGTCAAGACCACGGC
CTTACACCGGAGCAAGTCGTGGCCATTGCAAGCAACATCGGTGGCAAACAGGCTCTTGAGACGGTTCAGA
GACTTCTCCCAGTTCTCTGTCAAGCCCACGGGCTGA
