>Addgene plasmid #36763 | TAL2343 | addgene partial sequence | sequence record 47147 | CMV-F 5'-CGCAAATGGGCGGTAGGCGTG-3'
ACTAGAGAACCCACTGCTTACTGGCTTATCGAAATTAATACGACTCACTATAGGGAGACCCAAGCTGGCT
AGCACCATGGACTACAAAGACCATGACGGTGATTATAAAGATCATGACATCGATTACAAGGATGACGATG
ACAAGATGGCCCCCAAGAAGAAGAGGAAGGTGGGCATTCACCGCGGGGTACCTATGGTGGACTTGAGGAC
ACTCGGTTATTCGCAACAGCAACAGGAGAAAATCAAGCCTAAGGTCAGGAGCACCGTCGCGCAACACCAC
GAGGCGCTTGTGGGGCATGGCTTCACTCATGCGCATATTGTCGCGCTTTCACAGCACCCTGCGGCGCTTG
GGACGGTGGCTGTCAAATACCAAGATATGATTGCGGCCCTGCCCGAAGCCACGCACGAGGCAATTGTAGG
GGTCGGTAAACAGTGGTCGGGAGCGCGAGCACTTGAGGCGCTGCTGACTGTGGCGGGTGAGCTTAGGGGG
CCTCCGCTCCAGCTCGACACCGGGCAGCTGCTGAAGATCGCGAAGAGAGGGGGAGTAACAGCGGTAGAGG
CAGTGCACGCCTGGCGCAATGCGCTCACCGGGGCCCCCTTGAACCTGACCCCAGACCAGGTAGTCGCAAT
CGCGAACAATAATGGGGGAAAGCAAGCCCTGGAAACCGTGCAAAGGT
