>Addgene plasmid #36763 | TAL2343 | addgene partial sequence | sequence record 48145 | JDS-TALEN-F 5'-TAGGGGTCGGTAAACAGTGG-3'
TGTGGCGGGTGAGCTTAGGGGGCCTCCGCTCCAGCTCGACACCGGGCAGCTGCTGAAGATCGCGAAGAGA
GGGGGAGTAACAGCGGTAGAGGCAGTGCACGCCTGGCGCAATGCGCTCACCGGGGCCCCCTTGAACCTGA
CCCCAGACCAGGTAGTCGCAATCGCGAACAATAATGGGGGAAAGCAAGCCCTGGAAACCGTGCAAAGGTT
GTTGCCGGTCCTTTGTCAAGACCACGGCCTTACACCGGAGCAAGTCGTGGCCATTGCATCCCACGACGGT
GGCAAACAGGCTCTTGAGACGGTTCAGAGACTTCTCCCAGTTCTCTGTCAAGCCCACGGGCTGACTCCCG
ATCAAGTTGTAGCGATTGCGTCGAACATTGGAGGGAAACAAGCATTGGAGACTGTCCAACGGCTCCTTCC
CGTGTTGTGTCAAGCCCACGGTTTGACGCCTGCACAAGTGGTCGCCATCGCCAACAACAACGGCGGTAAG
CAGGCGCTGGAAACAGTACAGCGCCTGCTGCCTGTACTGTGCCAGGATCATGGACTGACCCCAGACCAGG
TAGTCGCAATCGCGTCACATGACGGGGGAAAGCAAGCCCTGGAAACCGTGCAAAGGTTGTTGCCGGTCCT
TTGTCAAGACCACGGCCTTACACCGGAGCAAGTCGTGGCCATTGCAAATAATAACGGTGGCAAACAGGCT
CTTGAGACGGTTCAGAGACTTCTCCCAGTTCTCTGTCAAGCCCACGGGCTGACTCCCGATCAAGTTGTAG
CGATTGCGTCGCATGACGGAGGGAAACAAGCATTGGAGACTGTCCAACGGCTCCTTCCCGTGTTGTGTCA
AGCCCAC
