[The description below was written by a language model from this plasmid's Addgene catalogue record.]
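Description:
TAL2343 is a mammalian expression plasmid encoding the right-hand monomer of a TALEN pair directed against the human PTCH1 gene. It is built on the JDS71 TALEN expression backbone (about 6.4 kb without insert), into which a roughly 1.4 kb array of TAL effector repeats was placed by restriction cloning through BsmBI sites that were destroyed in the process. The array was produced as part of a large-scale TALEN collection made by the FLASH assembly method. The plasmid is maintained in E. coli at high copy under ampicillin selection; the record does not name the bacterial origin of replication, and no mammalian selection marker is listed.

The repeat array supplies the DNA-binding specificity for a defined half-site in PTCH1, while the backbone contributes the flanking parts of the fusion protein: an N-terminal 3X Flag tag for detection and a C-terminal wild-type FokI nuclease domain. Because FokI cleaves as a dimer, this construct is meant to be used with the matching left-hand PTCH1 TALEN, so that the two monomers bind opposing half-sites and generate a double-strand break in the intervening spacer. Repair of such a break can yield insertion or deletion mutations, or allow targeted sequence changes when a donor template is provided. Expression in mammalian cells is driven by the CMV promoter, and the vector type also indicates a T7 promoter, which allows in vitro transcription of TALEN mRNA as an alternative to plasmid delivery. The depositor advises verifying the plasmid by diagnostic restriction digest before use. No feature table accompanies the record, so finer details of element layout are not available.
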