Addgene plasmid #36763: TAL2343
Depositing lab: Keith Joung. Depositing organization: Massachusetts General Hospital. Publication: FLASH assembly of TALENs for high-throughput genome editing. Reyon D, Tsai SQ, Khayter C, Foden JA, Sander JD, Joung JK. Nat Biotechnol. 2012 Apr 8. doi: 10.1038/nbt.2170. PubMed 22484455.
Backbone
  Vector backbone: JDS71
  Backbone manufacturer: Joung lab (Addgene Plasmid # 32287)
  Backbone size w/o insert (bp): 6447
  Vector type: Mammalian, T7 for in vitro mRNA synthesis
Growth in bacteria
  Bacterial resistance: Ampicillin, 100 μg/mL
  Growth temperature: 37°C
  Growth strain: XL1 Blue
  Copy number: High Copy
Gene/Insert
  Gene/Insert name: PTCH1-TALEN_Right (alt name: PTCH1)
  Species: H. sapiens (human)
  Insert size (bp): 1436
  Entrez Gene: PTCH1 (a.k.a. BCNS, BCNS1, NBCCS, PTC, PTC1, PTCH)
  Promoter: CMV
  Tag / fusion protein: 3X Flag (N terminal on backbone); WT FOKI (C terminal on backbone)
  Cloning method: Restriction Enzyme; 5′ cloning site BsmBI (destroyed during cloning); 3′ cloning site BsmBI (destroyed during cloning)
  Sequencing primers: 5′ CMV-F; 3′ BGH-rev
Terms and licenses: Academic/Nonprofit Terms; Industry Terms: Not Available to Industry
Depositor comments: Target binding site: TGCAGCGCGGACTCAC It is strongly recommended that users perform a diagnostic digest to verify this plasmid prior to use. For example, a double digest of the plasmid with BamHI and KpnI should result in two bands at 2.2kb and 5.9kb.
How to cite: TAL2343 was a gift from Keith Joung (Addgene plasmid # 36763 ; http://n2t.net/addgene:36763 ; RRID:Addgene_36763)
